Addgene plasmid #44580: K18iresCreER-T2
Depositing lab: Robert Oshima. Depositing organization: Sanford Burnham Prebys Medical Discovery Institute. Publication: Expression of conditional cre recombinase in epithelial tissues of transgenic mice. Wen F, Cecena G, Munoz-Ritchie V, Fuchs E, Chambon P, Oshima RG. Genesis. 2003 Feb;35(2):100-6. 10.1002/gene.10169 PubMed 12533792.
Backbone
  Vector backbone: pGEM-1
  Total vector size (bp): 15682
  Vector type: Mouse Targeting
Growth in bacteria
  Bacterial resistance: Ampicillin, 100 μg/mL
  Growth temperature: 37°C
  Growth strain: DH5alpha
  Copy number: Low Copy
Gene/Insert
  Gene/Insert name: keratin 18 gene
  Species: H. sapiens (human)
  Entrez Gene: KRT18 (a.k.a. CK-18, CYK18, K18)
  Tag / fusion protein: IRES_CreER-T2
  Cloning method: Restriction Enzyme; 5′ cloning site NA (unknown if destroyed); 3′ cloning site NA (unknown if destroyed)
  Sequencing primers: 5′ Sp6; 3′ T7
Resource information
  A portion of this plasmid was derived from a plasmid made by: CreER was provided by Dr. Pierre Chambon.
Terms and licenses: Academic/Nonprofit Terms; Industry Terms: Not Available to Industry
Depositor comments: Cre recombinase-mutant estrogen receptor fusion (CreERT2) in K18 gene-ires vector for tamoxifen-dependent Cre activity confined to epithelial tissues. This is the full length K18 gene with an IRES inserted downstream of sixth exon TGA and before the polyA signal. Please note that the partial plasmid sequence available for this plasmid is missing the human ERT2 sequence. This has been indicated in the partial sequence by a string of 10 N's at bp#7941-7950 immediately after the Cre sequence. See Addgene's sequencing result with the Cre-F primer for more information about this region. Human K18 gene from pGC1853 (Addgene #44619).
How to cite: K18iresCreER-T2 was a gift from Robert Oshima (Addgene plasmid # 44580 ; http://n2t.net/addgene:44580 ; RRID:Addgene_44580)
