[The description below was written by a language model from this plasmid's Addgene catalogue record.]
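Description:
K18iresCreER-T2 is a roughly 15.7 kb plasmid built on the pGEM-1 cloning backbone and catalogued as a mouse targeting/transgenesis vector. It is propagated in E. coli as a low-copy plasmid under ampicillin selection. The SP6 and T7 promoter sites of the backbone flank the insert and serve as sequencing primer positions. The record names no eukaryotic selection marker.

The payload is the full-length human keratin 18 (KRT18) gene, taken from an earlier K18 genomic clone. An internal ribosome entry site (IRES) followed by the CreER-T2 coding sequence has been inserted into it downstream of the TGA stop codon, which the record places in the sixth exon, and upstream of the polyadenylation signal. No separate promoter is listed, so expression presumably depends on the K18 gene's own regulatory sequences. The resulting bicistronic transcript would encode K18 itself and, through cap-independent translation from the IRES, the recombinase fusion. CreER-T2 joins Cre recombinase to a mutant human estrogen receptor ligand-binding domain. The fusion stays inactive until tamoxifen (or its metabolite) binds, after which it can enter the nucleus and recombine loxP-flanked targets.

According to the depositor, the design is intended to confine tamoxifen-dependent Cre activity to epithelial tissues, where K18 is normally expressed. The associated work used the construct to generate transgenic mice for conditional, inducible recombination in epithelia. Only a partial sequence is available for this plasmid. It lacks the human ERT2 portion, which is represented by a short run of placeholder Ns immediately after Cre.
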