>Addgene plasmid #44580 | K18iresCreER-T2 | addgene partial sequence | sequence record 63201 | Cre-1 5'-CGATGCAACGAGTGATGAGG-3'
TTCAGGGATCGCCAGGCGTTTTCTGAGCATACCTGGAAAATGCTTCTGTCCGTTTGCCGGTCGTGGGCGG
CATGGTGCAAGTTGAATAACCGGAAATGGTTTCCCGCAGAACCTGAAGATGTTCGCGATTATCTTCTATA
TCTTCAGGCGCGCGGTCTGGCAGTAAAAACTATCCAGCAACATTTGGGCCAGCTAAACATGCTTCATCGT
CGGTCCGGGCTGCCACGACCAAGTGACAGCAATGCTGTTTCACTGGTTATGCGGCGGATCCGAAAAGAAA
ACGTTGATGCCGGTGAACGTGCAAAACAGGCTCTAGCGTTCGAACGCACTGATTTCGACCAGGTTCGTTC
ACTCATGGAAAATAGCGATCGCTGCCAGGATATACGTAATCTGGCATTTCTGGGGATTGCTTATAACACC
CTGTTACGTATAGCCGAAATTGCCAGGATCAGGGTTAAAGATATCTCACGTACTGACGGTGGGAGAATGT
TAATCCATATTGGCAGAACGAAAACGCTGGTTAGCACCGCAGGTGTAGAGAAGGCACTTAGCCTGGGGGT
AACTAAACTGGTCGAGCGATGGATTTCCGTCTCTGGTGTAGCTGATGATCCGAATAACTACCTGTTTTGC
CGGGTCAGAAAAAATGGTGTTGCCGCGCCATCTGCCACCAGCCAGCTATCAACTCGCGCCCTGGAAGGGA
TTTTTGAAGCAACTCATCGATTGATTTACGGCGCTAAGGATGACTCTGGTCAGAGATACCTGGCCTGGTC
TGGACACAGTGCCCGTGTCGGAGCCGCGCGAGATATGGCCCGCGCTGGAGTTTCAATACCGGAGATCATG
CAAGCTGGTGGCTGGACCAATGTAAATATTGTCATGAACTATATCCGTAACCTGGATAGTGAAACAGGGG
CAA
