>Addgene plasmid #44580 | K18iresCreER-T2 | addgene partial sequence | sequence record 63266 | Sp6 5'-ATTTAGGTGACACTATAG-3'
TGCTCATGCCTGTAATCCCAGTACTTTGGGAGGCCAAGGCTGGTGGATTGCCTGAGCTCAGTTCGAGGCC
AGCCTTGGCAACACGGTGAAACCCTGTCTCTACTAAAATACTAAAAATTAGCTGGGCATGGTGGCATGCA
CCTGTAGTCCCAGCTACTCGGGAGGCTGAGCCAGGAGAATTACTTGAACCCAGGAGGGAGAGGTTGCAGT
GAGCTGAGATCATAGCACTGTACTCCAGCCTGGGCGACAGAGTGAGATTCTGTCTCAAAAAAAAAAAAAA
AAAAAAAAAAAAGATCAAGACATCCATTACTTAAAGACCTAGGTTAGGTTAATTAATTTGTACTCCAC
