>Addgene plasmid #44580 | K18iresCreER-T2 | addgene partial sequence | sequence record 63267 | T7 5'-TAATACGACTCACTATAGGG-3'
CCGGGGATCCTCTAGAGTCGACCTGCAGCCCAAGCTTAGCAATAACAGTAAAAGGCAGTACATAGCTTGT
TGACTCCACATACTTTATTATAAAATACTGCCCAACTTGACAGTTCTGGAATCCAGTGGGGGAATATAAA
GGTGAAAGCAGGAGAGACCCCTCTGACTGGAACCTCTTACCTCCCAGAAGCCTTGTATGCAAAACCAGTG
GGCATTCATTTGTATGTTATTTTGCATCCCGTTTGCCTCCCAGCCTTCAGCAGGCCCCGACCCTCCCCTG
GCCAGCTTCCACCCTGACTGCCCCCTGGCTGGCTCCCATTGAGCACTGTGGGGCTCTCCCCACCATTAGG
TGACAGATCAGGAACAATCCAGGCTCAGGCTCTTTATCTGTGCTCTGCCTCCCACCTGGCAGGTCCACTG
GCCAGGCTTTTCCAGGGTCCCTTCTCTCCCAGGTCTGCCCTACTATTTGTCCTCCCCTTCCCCCTCAGCT
GGTAGCTCGATAAGAATCAATAGGTCCACTCCAGAGCAAAGAACACAGCCAAATGTGTCATACCAGGCCC
TGCCAGAAAAACGAGCTGCTGGAGCTGACAAACTTGAAGGCCAAACACCTAAGGGTTCCCCCCAACACTT
CATTCAGCAGGGATGGTCATTCAGCTTCAGGGGGCAGGCAGCATGAAAGCCTCCCTACCTCCATCCTTCT
CACACAGAGGCTGGGGAGAGCATCTTGGAGGATGCAGTCCCCTGGGGCCAGGCTTCTAATCCAGACAGCC
CTTACAAGGGGGGACAGGGGAAGGACTGGCTTGGAGAAAAGTCCTAGAAAAGAGGGGAGGGGCACTGGCC
ACCAGGGCTGGGTCGCTGCTATGATGGTCCTAGGAGTGCCTGCCTGTCCTCTCAGGCCCCATGCGATGTA
GGAC
