>Addgene plasmid #44580 | K18iresCreER-T2 | addgene partial sequence | sequence record 75705 | Cre-F 5'-tttacggcgctaaggatgac-3'
TGCCCGTGTCGGAGCCGCGCGAGATATGGCCCGCGCTGGAGTTTCAATACCGGAGATCATGCAAGCTGGT
GGCTGGACCAATGTAAATATTGTCATGAACTATATCCGTAACCTGGATAGTGAAACAGGGGCAATGGTGC
GCCTGCTGGAAGATGGCGATCTCGAGCCATCTGCTGGAGACATGAGAGCTGCCAACCTTTGGCCAAGCCC
GCTCATGATCAAACGCTCTAAGAAGAACAGCCTGGCCTTGTCCCTGACGGCCGACCAGATGGTCAGTGCC
TTGTTGGATGCTGAGCCCCCCATACTCTATTCCGAGTATGATCCTACCAGACCCTTCAGTGAAGCTTCGA
TGATGGGCTTACTGACCAACCTGGCAGACAGGGAGCTGGTTCACATGATCAACTGGGCGAAGAGGGTGCC
AGGCTTTGTGGATTTGACCCTCCATGATCAGGTCCACCTTCTAGAATGTGCCTGGCTAGAGATCCTGATG
ATTGGTCTCGTCTGGCGCTCCATGGAGCACCCAGTGAAGCTACTGTTTGCTCCTAACTTGCTCTTGGACA
GGAACCAGGGAAAATGTGTAGAGGGCATGGTGGAGATCTTCGACATGCTGCTGGCTACATCATCTCGGTT
CCGCATGATGAATCTGCAGGGAGAGGAGTTTGTGTGCCTCAAATCTATTATTTTGCTTAATTCTGGAGTG
TACACATTTCTGTCCAGCACCCTGAAGTCTCTGGAAGAGAAGGACCATATCCACCGAGTCCTGGACAAGA
TCACAGACACTTTGATCCACCTGATGGCCAAGGCAGGCCTGACCCTGCAGCAGCAGCACCAGCGGCTGGC
CCAGCTCCTCCTCATCCTCTCCCACATC
